>Addgene plasmid #121283 | pUC57-Kan_CD156_00133411 | depositor full sequence | sequence record 231351 | pUC57-Kan_CD156_00133411 sequence 2881 bps
TCGCGCGTTTCGGTGATGACGGTGAAAACCTCTGACACATGCAGCTCCCGGAGACGGTCACAGCTTGTCT
GTAAGCGGATGCCGGGAGCAGACAAGCCCGTCAGGGCGCGTCAGCGGGTGTTGGCGGGTGTCGGGGCTGG
CTTAACTATGCGGCATCAGAGCAGATTGTACTGAGAGTGCACCATATGCGGTGTGAAATACCGCACAGAT
GCGTAAGGAGAAAATACCGCATCAGGCGCCATTCGCCATTCAGGCTGCGCAACTGTTGGGAAGGGCGATC
GGTGCGGGCCTCTTCGCTATTACGCCAGCTGGCGAAAGGGGGATGTGCTGCAAGGCGATTAAGTTGGGTA
ACGCCAGGGTTTTCCCAGTCACGACGTTGTAAAACGACGGCCAGTGAATTGACGCGTATTGGGATGGAAC
TTGGTCTCTAATGTTTCCAATGAAAGCTAATTGTGGTCCAACTACTTCTAGAGAATTGCAAAATGGTATT
ACTTCTGGTACTAAAGCTGCTGTTAATCATGGTTCTAATTTGCATACTAGAGAAGAAGAACCAGTTGAAC
AAAATTTGCCATGTGGTAAATGTGGTACTTATACTACTAATGATGGTACTTTGTATTTTAGACATTTTTC
TGATTGTGATGGTAAATCTTGAGCTTAGAGACCAAGTTCCATCCCAATGGCGCGCCGAGCTTGGCTCGAG
CATGGTCATAGCTGTTTCCTGTGTGAAATTGTTATCCGCTCACAATTCCACACAACATACGAGCCGGAAG
CATAAAGTGTAAAGCCTGGGGTGCCTAATGAGTGAGCTAACTCACATTAATTGCGTTGCGCTCACTGCCC
GCTTTCCAGTCGGGAAACCTGTCGTGCCAGCTGCATTAATGAATCGGCCAACGCGCGGGGAGAGGCGGTT
TGCGTATTGGGCGCTCTTCCGCTTCCTCGCTCACTGACTCGCTGCGCTCGGTCGTTCGGCTGCGGCGAGC
GGTATCAGCTCACTCAAAGGCGGTAATACGGTTATCCACAGAATCAGGGGATAACGCAGGAAAGAACATG
TGAGCAAAAGGCCAGCAAAAGGCCAGGAACCGTAAAAAGGCCGCGTTGCTGGCGTTTTTCCATAGGCTCC
GCCCCCCTGACGAGCATCACAAAAATCGACGCTCAAGTCAGAGGTGGCGAAACCCGACAGGACTATAAAG
ATACCAGGCGTTTCCCCCTGGAAGCTCCCTCGTGCGCTCTCCTGTTCCGACCCTGCCGCTTACCGGATAC
CTGTCCGCCTTTCTCCCTTCGGGAAGCGTGGCGCTTTCTCATAGCTCACGCTGTAGGTATCTCAGTTCGG
TGTAGGTCGTTCGCTCCAAGCTGGGCTGTGTGCACGAACCCCCCGTTCAGCCCGACCGCTGCGCCTTATC
CGGTAACTATCGTCTTGAGTCCAACCCGGTAAGACACGACTTATCGCCACTGGCAGCAGCCACTGGTAAC
AGGATTAGCAGAGCGAGGTATGTAGGCGGTGCTACAGAGTTCTTGAAGTGGTGGCCTAACTACGGCTACA
CTAGAAGAACAGTATTTGGTATCTGCGCTCTGCTGAAGCCAGTTACCTTCGGAAAAAGAGTTGGTAGCTC
TTGATCCGGCAAACAAACCACCGCTGGTAGCGGTGGTTTTTTTGTTTGCAAGCAGCAGATTACGCGCAGA
AAAAAAGGATCTCAAGAAGATCCTTTGATCTTTTCTACGGGGTCTGACGCTCAGTGGAACGAAAACTCAC
GTTAAGGGATTTTGGTCATGAGATTATCAAAAAGGATCTTCACCTAGATCCTTTTAAATTAAAAATGAAG
TTTTAAATCAATCTAAAGTATATATGAGTAAACTTGGTCTGACAGTTAGAAAAACTCATCGAGCATCAAA
TGAAACTGCAATTTATTCATATCAGGATTATCAATACCATATTTTTGAAAAAGCCGTTTCTGTAATGAAG
GAGAAAACTCACCGAGGCAGTTCCATAGGATGGCAAGATCCTGGTATCGGTCTGCGATTCCGACTCGTCC
AACATCAATACAACCTATTAATTTCCCCTCGTCAAAAATAAGGTTATCAAGTGAGAAATCACCATGAGTG
ACGACTGAATCCGGTGAGAATGGCAAAAGTTTATGCATTTCTTTCCAGACTTGTTCAACAGGCCAGCCAT
TACGCTCGTCATCAAAATCACTCGCATCAACCAAACCGTTATTCATTCGTGATTGCGCCTGAGCGAGACG
AAATACGCGATCGCTGTTAAAAGGACAATTACAAACAGGAATCGAATGCAACCGGCGCAGGAACACTGCC
AGCGCATCAACAATATTTTCACCTGAATCAGGATATTCTTCTAATACCTGGAATGCTGTTTTCCCAGGGA
TCGCAGTGGTGAGTAACCATGCATCATCAGGAGTACGGATAAAATGCTTGATGGTCGGAAGAGGCATAAA
TTCCGTCAGCCAGTTTAGTCTGACCATCTCATCTGTAACATCATTGGCAACGCTACCTTTGCCATGTTTC
AGAAACAACTCTGGCGCATCGGGCTTCCCATACAATCGATAGATTGTCGCACCTGATTGCCCGACATTAT
CGCGAGCCCATTTATACCCATATAAATCAGCATCCATGTTGGAATTTAATCGCGGCCTAGAGCAAGACGT
TTCCCGTTGAATATGGCTCATACTCTTCCTTTTTCAATATTATTGAAGCATTTATCAGGGTTATTGTCTC
ATGAGCGGATACATATTTGAATGTATTTAGAAAAATAAACAAATAGGGGTTCCGCGCACATTTCCCCGAA
AAGTGCCACCTGACGTCTAAGAAACCATTATTATCATGACATTAACCTATAAAAATAGGCGTATCACGAG
GCCCTTTCGTC
Features (pLannotate 1.2.2; 10 found; start..end, strand, type, name):
    137..236     +  misc_feature   bom (fragment): basis of mobility region from pBR322
    242..399     -  CDS            lacZα (fragment): LacZα fragment of β-galactosidase; lacZ fragment
    729..745     -  protein_bind   lac operator: The lac repressor binds to the lac operator to inhibit transcription in E. coli. This inhibition can be relieved by adding lactose or isopropyl-β-D-thiogalactopyranoside (IPTG). lac repressor encoded by lacI
    753..783     -  promoter       lac promoter: promoter for the E. coli lac operon
    798..819     -  protein_bind   CAP binding site: CAP binding activates transcription in the presence of cAMP. E. coli catabolite activator protein
    832..924     -  CDS            lacI (fragment): lac repressor; lacI; The lac repressor binds to the lac operator to inhibit transcription in E. coli. This inhibition can be relieved by adding lactose or isopropyl-β-D-thiogalactopyranoside (IPTG).
   1107..1695    -  rep_origin     ori: high-copy-number ColE1/pMB1/pBR322/pUC origin of replication
   1866..2681    -  CDS            KanR: aminoglycoside phosphotransferase; aph(3')-Ia; confers resistance to kanamycin in bacteria or G418 (Geneticin®) in eukaryotes
   2682..2786    -  promoter       AmpR promoter: bla
   2881..35      +  CDS            rop (fragment) (across the origin): Rop protein, which maintains plasmids at low copy number; rop
