[The description below was written by a language model from this plasmid's Addgene catalogue record and pLannotate feature annotations shown in this document.]
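Description:
pUC57-Kan_CD156_00133411 is a small, high-copy bacterial cloning plasmid that serves as a Level 0 module for Golden Gate assembly. It is built on the pUC57-Kan backbone and carries the insert CD156_00133411, a sequence from the rice blast fungus Magnaporthe oryzae. According to the associated publication title, it belongs to a clone resource of M. oryzae effectors that share sequence and structural similarity across host-specific lineages. The full sequence record is 2,881 nt against a stated backbone of 2,626 bp, which implies a short insert of roughly 250 bp. The insert was placed at the EcoRV site of the backbone, and the record does not say whether those sites survive.

The plasmid replicates in E. coli from a high-copy ColE1/pUC-type origin. Selection is with kanamycin, through an aph(3')-Ia aminoglycoside phosphotransferase gene annotated as driven by the bla (AmpR) promoter. The remaining annotations are standard pUC-derived elements: the lac promoter with its operator and CAP binding site, a lacZα fragment, and residual fragments of lacI, rop and the pBR322 bom region. The insert itself is not annotated, but it presumably occupies the unannotated gap between the lac operator and the lacZα fragment, which fits the listed lacZ screening marker and the flanking M13 sequencing primer sites.

No eukaryotic promoter, tag or terminator is recorded, so this is a storage and donor clone rather than an expression vector. Level 0 parts are normally released with a Type IIS restriction enzyme and combined with promoters, tags and terminators in higher-level assemblies. The record does not specify the enzyme or the overhangs used here.
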