Addgene plasmid #121283: pUC57-Kan_CD156_00133411
Purpose: Level 0 Golden-Gate compatible vector
Depositing lab: Sophien Kamoun. Depositing organization: Sainsbury Laboratory, Norwich. Publication: A Clone Resource of Magnaporthe oryzae Effectors That Share Sequence and Structural Similarities Across Host-Specific Lineages. Petit-Houdenot Y, Langner T, Harant A, Win J, Kamoun S. Mol Plant Microbe Interact. 2020 Aug;33(8):1032-1035. doi: 10.1094/MPMI-03-20-0052-A. Epub 2020 Jun 22. PubMed 32460610.
Backbone
  Vector backbone: pUC57-Kan
  Backbone size w/o insert (bp): 2626
  Vector type: Golden Gate
  Selectable markers: lacZ
Growth in bacteria
  Bacterial resistance: Kanamycin, 50 μg/mL
  Growth temperature: 37°C
  Growth strain: DH5alpha
  Copy number: High Copy
Gene/Insert
  Gene/Insert name: CD156_00133411
  Mutation: Magnaporthe oryzae
  Cloning method: Restriction Enzyme; 5′ cloning site EcoRV (unknown if destroyed); 3′ cloning site EcoRV (unknown if destroyed)
  Sequencing primers: 5′ M13Fw; 3′ M13Rv
Terms and licenses: Academic/Nonprofit Terms; Industry Terms: Not Available to Industry
How to cite: pUC57-Kan_CD156_00133411 was a gift from Sophien Kamoun (Addgene plasmid # 121283 ; http://n2t.net/addgene:121283 ; RRID:Addgene_121283)
