>Addgene plasmid #121283 | pUC57-Kan_CD156_00133411 | depositor partial sequence | sequence record 230818 | CD156_00133411
TTGGTCTCTAATGTTTCCAATGAAAGCTAATTGTGGTCCAACTACTTCTAGAGAATTGCAAAATGGTATT
ACTTCTGGTACTAAAGCTGCTGTTAATCATGGTTCTAATTTGCATACTAGAGAAGAAGAACCAGTTGAAC
AAAATTTGCCATGTGGTAAATGTGGTACTTATACTACTAATGATGGTACTTTGTATTTTAGACATTTTTC
TGATTGTGATGGTAAATCTTGAGCTTAGAGACCAA
