>Addgene plasmid #121283 | pUC57-Kan_CD156_00133411 | depositor partial sequence | sequence record 230819 | empty_vector
TCGCGCGTTTCGGTGATGACGGTGAAAACCTCTGACACATGCAGCTCCCGGAGACGGTCACAGCTTGTCT
GTAAGCGGATGCCGGGAGCAGACAAGCCCGTCAGGGCGCGTCAGCGGGTGTTGGCGGGTGTCGGGGCTGG
CTTAACTATGCGGCATCAGAGCAGATTGTACTGAGAGTGCACCATATGCGGTGTGAAATACCGCACAGAT
GCGTAAGGAGAAAATACCGCATCAGGCGCCATTCGCCATTCAGGCTGCGCAACTGTTGGGAAGGGCGATC
GGTGCGGGCCTCTTCGCTATTACGCCAGCTGGCGAAAGGGGGATGTGCTGCAAGGCGATTAAGTTGGGTA
ACGCCAGGGTTTTCCCAGTCACGACGTTGTAAAACGACGGCCAGTGAATTGACGCGTATTGGGATATCCC
AATGGCGCGCCGAGCTTGGCTCGAGCATGGTCATAGCTGTTTCCTGTGTGAAATTGTTATCCGCTCACAA
TTCCACACAACATACGAGCCGGAAGCATAAAGTGTAAAGCCTGGGGTGCCTAATGAGTGAGCTAACTCAC
ATTAATTGCGTTGCGCTCACTGCCCGCTTTCCAGTCGGGAAACCTGTCGTGCCAGCTGCATTAATGAATC
GGCCAACGCGCGGGGAGAGGCGGTTTGCGTATTGGGCGCTCTTCCGCTTCCTCGCTCACTGACTCGCTGC
GCTCGGTCGTTCGGCTGCGGCGAGCGGTATCAGCTCACTCAAAGGCGGTAATACGGTTATCCACAGAATC
AGGGGATAACGCAGGAAAGAACATGTGAGCAAAAGGCCAGCAAAAGGCCAGGAACCGTAAAAAGGCCGCG
TTGCTGGCGTTTTTCCATAGGCTCCGCCCCCCTGACGAGCATCACAAAAATCGACGCTCAAGTCAGAGGT
GGCGAAACCCGACAGGACTATAAAGATACCAGGCGTTTCCCCCTGGAAGCTCCCTCGTGCGCTCTCCTGT
TCCGACCCTGCCGCTTACCGGATACCTGTCCGCCTTTCTCCCTTCGGGAAGCGTGGCGCTTTCTCATAGC
TCACGCTGTAGGTATCTCAGTTCGGTGTAGGTCGTTCGCTCCAAGCTGGGCTGTGTGCACGAACCCCCCG
TTCAGCCCGACCGCTGCGCCTTATCCGGTAACTATCGTCTTGAGTCCAACCCGGTAAGACACGACTTATC
GCCACTGGCAGCAGCCACTGGTAACAGGATTAGCAGAGCGAGGTATGTAGGCGGTGCTACAGAGTTCTTG
AAGTGGTGGCCTAACTACGGCTACACTAGAAGAACAGTATTTGGTATCTGCGCTCTGCTGAAGCCAGTTA
CCTTCGGAAAAAGAGTTGGTAGCTCTTGATCCGGCAAACAAACCACCGCTGGTAGCGGTGGTTTTTTTGT
TTGCAAGCAGCAGATTACGCGCAGAAAAAAAGGATCTCAAGAAGATCCTTTGATCTTTTCTACGGGGTCT
GACGCTCAGTGGAACGAAAACTCACGTTAAGGGATTTTGGTCATGAGATTATCAAAAAGGATCTTCACCT
AGATCCTTTTAAATTAAAAATGAAGTTTTAAATCAATCTAAAGTATATATGAGTAAACTTGGTCTGACAG
TTAGAAAAACTCATCGAGCATCAAATGAAACTGCAATTTATTCATATCAGGATTATCAATACCATATTTT
TGAAAAAGCCGTTTCTGTAATGAAGGAGAAAACTCACCGAGGCAGTTCCATAGGATGGCAAGATCCTGGT
ATCGGTCTGCGATTCCGACTCGTCCAACATCAATACAACCTATTAATTTCCCCTCGTCAAAAATAAGGTT
ATCAAGTGAGAAATCACCATGAGTGACGACTGAATCCGGTGAGAATGGCAAAAGTTTATGCATTTCTTTC
CAGACTTGTTCAACAGGCCAGCCATTACGCTCGTCATCAAAATCACTCGCATCAACCAAACCGTTATTCA
TTCGTGATTGCGCCTGAGCGAGACGAAATACGCGATCGCTGTTAAAAGGACAATTACAAACAGGAATCGA
ATGCAACCGGCGCAGGAACACTGCCAGCGCATCAACAATATTTTCACCTGAATCAGGATATTCTTCTAAT
ACCTGGAATGCTGTTTTCCCAGGGATCGCAGTGGTGAGTAACCATGCATCATCAGGAGTACGGATAAAAT
GCTTGATGGTCGGAAGAGGCATAAATTCCGTCAGCCAGTTTAGTCTGACCATCTCATCTGTAACATCATT
GGCAACGCTACCTTTGCCATGTTTCAGAAACAACTCTGGCGCATCGGGCTTCCCATACAATCGATAGATT
GTCGCACCTGATTGCCCGACATTATCGCGAGCCCATTTATACCCATATAAATCAGCATCCATGTTGGAAT
TTAATCGCGGCCTAGAGCAAGACGTTTCCCGTTGAATATGGCTCATACTCTTCCTTTTTCAATATTATTG
AAGCATTTATCAGGGTTATTGTCTCATGAGCGGATACATATTTGAATGTATTTAGAAAAATAAACAAATA
GGGGTTCCGCGCACATTTCCCCGAAAAGTGCCACCTGACGTCTAAGAAACCATTATTATCATGACATTAA
CCTATAAAAATAGGCGTATCACGAGGCCCTTTCGTC
