>Addgene plasmid #121283 | pUC57-Kan_CD156_00133411 | addgene partial sequence | sequence record 238009 | M13-F20 5'-TGTAAAACGACGGCCAGT-3'
TTGGTCTCTAATGTTTCCAATGAAAGCTAATTGTGGTCCAACTACTTCTAGAGAATTGCAAAATGGTATT
ACTTCTGGTACTAAAGCTGCTGTTAATCATGGTTCTAATTTGCATACTAGAGAAGAAGAACCAGTTGAAC
AAAATTTGCCATGTGGTAAATGTGGTACTTATACTACTAATGATGGTACTTTGTATTTTAGACATTTTTC
TGATTGTGATGGTAAATCTTGAGCTTAGAGACCAAGTTCCATCCCAATGGCGCGCCGAGCTTGGCTCGAG
CATGGTCATAGCTGTTTCCTGTGTGAAATTGTTATCCGCTCACAATTCCACACAACATACGAGCCGGAAG
CATAAAGTGTAAAGCCTGGGGTGCCTAATGAGTGAGCTAACTCACATTAATTGCGTTGCGCTCACTGCCC
GCTTTCCAGTCGGGAAACCTGTCGTGCCAGCTGCATTAATGAATCGGCCAACGCGCGGGGAGAGGCGGTT
TGCGTATTGGGCGCTCTTCCGCTTCCTCGCTCACTGACTCGCTGCGCTCGGTCGTTCGGCTGCGGCGAGC
GGTATCAGCTCACTCAAAGGCGGTAATACGGTTATCCACAGAATCAGGGGATAACGCAGGAAAGAACATG
TGAGCAAAAGGCCAGCAAAAGGCCAGGAACCGTAAAAAGGCCGCGTTGCTGGCGTTTTTCCATAGGCTCC
GCCCCCCTGACGAGCATCACAAAAATCGACGCTCAAGTCAGAGGTGGCGAAACCCGACAGGACTATAAAG
ATACCAGGCGTTTCCCCCTGGAAGCTCCCTCGTGCGCTCTCCTGTTCCGACCCTGCCGCTTACCGGATAC
CTGTCCGCCTTTCTCCCTTCGGGAAGCGTGGCGCTTTCTCATAGCTCACGCTGTAGGTATCTCAGTTCGG
TGTAGGTCGTT
